>Addgene plasmid #82108 | pDONR223_DLL1_WT | addgene full sequence | sequence record 164570 | Addgene NGS Result
CTTTCCTGCGTTATCCCCTGATTCTGTGGATAACCGTATTACCGCCTTTGAGTGAGCTGATACCGCTCGC
CGCAGCCGAACGACCGAGCGCAGCGAGTCAGTGAGCGAGGAAGCGGAAGAGCGCCCAATACGCAAACCGC
CTCTCCCCGCGCGTTGGCCGATTCATTAATGCAGCTGGCACGACAGGTTTCCCGACTGGAAAGCGGGCAG
TGAGCGCAACGCAATTAATACGCGTACCGCTAGCCAGGAAGAGTTTGTAGAAACGCAAAAAGGCCATCCG
TCAGGATGGCCTTCTGCTTAGTTTGATGCCTGGCAGTTTATGGCGGGCGTCCTGCCCGCCACCCTCCGGG
CCGTTGCTTCACAACGTTCAAATCCGCTCCCGGCGGATTTGTCCTACTCAGGAGAGCGTTCACCGACAAA
CAACAGATAAAACGAAAGGCCCAGTCTTCCGACTGAGCCTTTCGTTTTATTTGATGCCTGGCAGTTCCCT
ACTCTCGCGTTAACGCTAGCATGGATGTTTTCCCAGTCACGACGTTGTAAAACGACGGCCAGTCTTAAGC
TCGGGCCCCAAATAATGATTTTATTTTGACTGATAGTGACCTGTTCGTTGCAACAAATTGATGAGCAATG
CTTTTTTATAATGCCAACTTTGTACAAAAAAGTTGGCACCATGGGCAGTCGGTGCGCGCTGGCCCTGGCG
GTGCTCTCGGCCTTGCTGTGTCAGGTCTGGAGCTCTGGGGTGTTCGAACTGAAGCTGCAGGAGTTCGTCA
ACAAGAAGGGGCTGCTGGGGAACCGCAACTGCTGCCGCGGGGGCGCGGGGCCACCGCCGTGCGCCTGCCG
GACCTTCTTCCGCGTGTGCCTCAAGCACTACCAGGCCAGCGTGTCCCCCGAGCCGCCCTGCACCTACGGC
AGCGCCGTCACCCCCGTGCTGGGCGTCGACTCCTTCAGTCTGCCCGACGGCGGGGGCGCCGACTCCGCGT
TCAGCAACCCCATCCGCTTCCCCTTCGGCTTCACCTGGCCGGGCACCTTCTCTCTGATTATTGAAGCTCT
CCACACAGATTCTCCTGATGACCTCGCAACAGAAAACCCAGAAAGACTCATCAGCCGCCTGGCCACCCAG
AGGCACCTGACGGTGGGCGAGGAGTGGTCCCAGGACCTGCACAGCAGCGGCCGCACGGACCTCAAGTACT
CCTACCGCTTCGTGTGTGACGAACACTACTACGGAGAGGGCTGCTCCGTTTTCTGCCGTCCCCGGGACGA
TGCCTTCGGCCACTTCACCTGTGGGGAGCGTGGGGAGAAAGTGTGCAACCCTGGCTGGAAAGGGCCCTAC
TGCACAGAGCCGATCTGCCTGCCTGGATGTGATGAGCAGCATGGATTTTGTGACAAACCAGGGGAATGCA
AGTGCAGAGTGGGCTGGCAGGGCCGGTACTGTGACGAGTGTATCCGCTATCCAGGCTGTCTCCATGGCAC
CTGCCAGCAGCCCTGGCAGTGCAACTGCCAGGAAGGCTGGGGGGGCCTTTTCTGCAACCAGGACCTGAAC
TACTGCACACACCATAAGCCCTGCAAGAATGGAGCCACCTGCACCAACACGGGCCAGGGGAGCTACACTT
GCTCTTGCCGGCCTGGGTACACAGGTGCCACCTGCGAGCTGGGGATTGACGAGTGTGACCCCAGCCCTTG
TAAGAACGGAGGGAGCTGCACGGATCTCGAGAACAGCTACTCCTGTACCTGCCCACCCGGCTTCTACGGC
AAAATCTGTGAATTGAGTGCCATGACCTGTGCGGACGGCCCTTGCTTTAACGGGGGTCGGTGCTCAGACA
GCCCCGATGGAGGGTACAGCTGCCGCTGCCCCGTGGGCTACTCCGGCTTCAACTGTGAGAAGAAAATTGA
CTACTGCAGCTCTTCACCCTGTTCTAATGGTGCCAAGTGTGTGGACCTCGGTGATGCCTACCTGTGCCGC
TGCCAGGCCGGCTTCTCGGGGAGGCACTGTGACGACAACGTGGACGACTGCGCCTCCTCCCCGTGCGCCA
ACGGGGGCACCTGCCGGGATGGCGTGAACGACTTCTCCTGCACCTGCCCGCCTGGCTACACGGGCAGGAA
CTGCAGTGCCCCCGTCAGCAGGTGCGAGCACGCACCCTGCCACAATGGGGCCACCTGCCACGAGAGGGGC
CACCGCTATGTGTGCGAGTGTGCCCGAGGCTACGGGGGTCCCAACTGCCAGTTCCTGCTCCCCGAGCTGC
CCCCGGGCCCAGCGGTGGTGGACCTCACTGAGAAGCTAGAGGGCCAGGGCGGGCCATTCCCCTGGGTGGC
CGTGTGCGCCGGGGTCATCCTTGTCCTCATGCTGCTGCTGGGCTGTGCCGCTGTGGTGGTCTGCGTCCGG
CTGAGGCTGCAGAAGCACCGGCCCCCAGCCGACCCCTGCCGGGGGGAGACGGAGACCATGAACAACCTGG
CCAACTGCCAGCGTGAGAAGGACATCTCAGTCAGCATCATCGGGGCCACGCAGATCAAGAACACCAACAA
GAAGGCGGACTTCCACGGGGACCACAGCGCCGACAAGAATGGCTTCAAGGCCCGCTACCCAGCGGTGGAC
TATAACCTCGTGCAGGACCTCAAGGGTGACGACACCGCCGTCAGGGACGCGCACAGCAAGCGTGACACCA
AGTGCCAGCCCCAGGGCTCCTCAGGGGAGGAGAAGGGGACCCCGACCACACTCAGGGGTGGAGAAGCATC
TGAAAGAAAAAGGCCGGACTCGGGCTGTTCAACTTCAAAAGACACCAAGTACCAGTCGGTGTACGTCATA
TCCGAGGAGAAGGATGAGTGCGTCATAGCAACTGAGGTGTAATTGCCAACTTTCTTGTACAAAGTTGGCA
TTATAAGAAAGCATTGCTTATCAATTTGTTGCAACGAACAGGTCACTATCAGTCAAAATAAAATCATTAT
TTGCCATCCAGCTGATATCCCCTATAGTGAGTCGTATTACATGGTCATAGCTGTTTCCTGGCAGCTCTGG
CCCGTGTCTCAAAATCTCTGATGTTACATTGCACAAGATAAAAATATATCATCATGCCTCCTCTAGACCA
GCCAGGACAGAAATGCCTCGACTTCGCTGCTACCCAAGGTTGCCGGGTGACGCACACCGTGGAAACGGAT
GAAGGCACGAACCCAGTGGACATAAGCCTGTTCGGTTCGTAAGCTGTAATGCAAGTAGCGTATGCGCTCA
CGCAACTGGTCCAGAACCTTGACCGAACGCAGCGGTGGTAACGGCGCAGTGGCGGTTTTCATGGCTTGTT
ATGACTGTTTTTTTGGGGTACAGTCTATGCCTCGGGCATCCAAGCAGCAAGCGCGTTACGCCGTGGGTCG
ATGTTTGATGTTATGGAGCAGCAACGATGTTACGCAGCAGGGCAGTCGCCCTAAAACAAAGTTAAACATT
ATGAGGGAAGCGGTGATCGCCGAAGTATCGACTCAACTATCAGAGGTAGTTGGCGTCATCGAGCGCCATC
TCGAACCGACGTTGCTGGCCGTACATTTGTACGGCTCCGCAGTGGATGGCGGCCTGAAGCCACACAGTGA
TATTGATTTGCTGGTTACGGTGACCGTAAGGCTTGATGAAACAACGCGGCGAGCTTTGATCAACGACCTT
TTGGAAACTTCGGCTTCCCCTGGAGAGAGCGAGATTCTCCGCGCTGTAGAAGTCACCATTGTTGTGCACG
ACGACATCATTCCGTGGCGTTATCCAGCTAAGCGCGAACTGCAATTTGGAGAATGGCAGCGCAATGACAT
TCTTGCAGGTATCTTCGAGCCAGCCACGATCGACATTGATCTGGCTATCTTGCTGACAAAAGCAAGAGAA
CATAGCGTTGCCTTGGTAGGTCCAGCGGCGGAGGAACTCTTTGATCCGGTTCCTGAACAGGATCTATTTG
AGGCGCTAAATGAAACCTTAACGCTATGGAACTCGCCGCCCGACTGGGCTGGCGATGAGCGAAATGTAGT
GCTTACGTTGTCCCGCATTTGGTACAGCGCAGTAACCGGCAAAATCGCGCCGAAGGATGTCGCTGCCGAC
TGGGCAATGGAGCGCCTGCCGGCCCAGTATCAGCCCGTCATACTTGAAGCTAGACAGGCTTATCTTGGAC
AAGAAGAAGATCGCTTGGCCTCGCGCGCAGATCAGTTGGAAGAATTTGTCCACTACGTGAAAGGCGAGAT
CACCAAGGTAGTCGGCAAATAACCCTCGAGCCACCCATGACCAAAATCCCTTAACGTGAGTTACGCGTCG
TTCCACTGAGCGTCAGACCCCGTAGAAAAGATCAAAGGATCTTCTTGAGATCCTTTTTTTCTGCGCGTAA
TCTGCTGCTTGCAAACAAAAAAACCACCGCTACCAGCGGTGGTTTGTTTGCCGGATCAAGAGCTACCAAC
TCTTTTTCCGAAGGTAACTGGCTTCAGCAGAGCGCAGATACCAAATACTGTTCTTCTAGTGTAGCCGTAG
TTAGGCCACCACTTCAAGAACTCTGTAGCACCGCCTACATACCTCGCTCTGCTAATCCTGTTACCAGTGG
CTGCTGCCAGTGGCGATAAGTCGTGTCTTACCGGGTTGGACTCAAGACGATAGTTACCGGATAAGGCGCA
GCGGTCGGGCTGAACGGGGGGTTCGTGCACACAGCCCAGCTTGGAGCGAACGACCTACACCGAACTGAGA
TACCTACAGCGTGAGCTATGAGAAAGCGCCACGCTTCCCGAAGGGAGAAAGGCGGACAGGTATCCGGTAA
GCGGCAGGGTCGGAACAGGAGAGCGCACGAGGGAGCTTCCAGGGGGAAACGCCTGGTATCTTTATAGTCC
TGTCGGGTTTCGCCACCTCTGACTTGAGCGTCGATTTTTGTGATGCTCGTCAGGGGGGCGGAGCCTATGG
AAAAACGCCAGCAACGCGGCCTTTTTACGGTTCCTGGCCTTTTGCTGGCCTTTTGCTCACATGTT
Features (pLannotate 1.2.2; 12 found; start..end, strand, type, name):
    121..213     +  CDS            lacI (fragment): lac repressor; lacI; The lac repressor binds to the lac operator to inhibit transcription in E. coli. This inhibition can be relieved by adding lactose or isopropyl-β-D-thiogalactopyranoside (IPTG).
    268..295     -  terminator     rrnB T2 terminator: transcription terminator T2 from the E. coli rrnB gene
    427..470     +  terminator     rrnB T1 terminator: Escherichia coli rrnB; transcription terminator T1 from the E. coli rrnB gene
    517..553     -  CDS            lacZα (fragment): LacZα fragment of β-galactosidase; lacZ fragment
    570..665     +  protein_bind   attL3: mutant version of attL; recombination site for the Gateway® LR reaction LR Clonase™
    671..2839    +  CDS            DLL1: DLL1_HUMAN - Experimental evidence at protein level: Swiss-Prot protein existence level 1. Transmembrane ligand protein of NOTCH1, NOTCH2 and NOTCH3 receptors that binds the extracellular domain (ECD) of Notch receptor in a cis and trans fashion manner (PubMed:11006133). Following transinteraction, ligand cells produce mechanical force that depends of a clathrin-mediated endocytosis, requiring ligand ubiquitination, EPN1 interaction, and actin polymerisation; these events promote Notch receptor extracellular domain (NECD) transendocytosis and triggers Notch signaling through induction of cleav
   2847..2942    -  protein_bind   attL3: mutant version of attL; recombination site for the Gateway® LR reaction LR Clonase™
   2961..2979    -  promoter       T7 promoter: promoter for bacteriophage T7 RNA polymerase
   3169..3192    +  promoter       Pc promoter (fragment): intI1 (promoter lies within the coding sequence); class 1 integron promoter
   3368..3424    +  CDS            GmR (fragment): gentamycin acetyltransferase; aacC1; confers resistance to gentamycin
   3431..4222    +  CDS            SmR: aminoglycoside adenylyltransferase (Murphy, 1985); aadA; confers resistance to spectinomycin and streptomycin
   4315..4903    +  rep_origin     ori: high-copy-number ColE1/pMB1/pBR322/pUC origin of replication
