[The description below was written by a language model from this plasmid's Addgene catalogue record and pLannotate feature annotations shown in this document.]
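Description:
pDONR223_DLL1_WT is a Gateway entry clone built on the Invitrogen pDONR223 backbone, carrying the wild-type human DLL1 open reading frame (reference transcript NM_005618.3). It belongs to the Target Accelerator Plasmid Collection, a set of wild-type and variant cancer-gene ORFs assembled for systematic functional testing of alleles. The sequenced plasmid is 4,965 nt. It replicates in E. coli from a high-copy ColE1/pUC-type origin and is selected with spectinomycin through the aadA (SmR) aminoglycoside adenylyltransferase gene. Upstream of that gene lie a fragment of the class 1 integron Pc promoter and a short remnant of a gentamicin resistance gene.

The DLL1 coding sequence (positions 671 to 2839) encodes Delta-like 1, a transmembrane ligand of the NOTCH1, NOTCH2 and NOTCH3 receptors. It is flanked on both sides by attL recombination sites in opposite orientations. The automated annotation labels both as attL3, a mutant attL; what matters is that they are the substrates for an LR Clonase reaction that moves the ORF into any compatible destination vector. The insert is in the "closed" configuration, with a stop codon immediately after the ORF, so it yields native or N-terminally tagged protein rather than C-terminal fusions. The record lists no promoter for the insert. A T7 promoter lies just outside the downstream att site, oriented toward the insert on the opposite strand. rrnB T1 and T2 terminators upstream insulate the cassette from read-through transcription, and small lacI and lacZα fragments are backbone remnants. The plasmid therefore serves as a storage and shuttle clone, not an expression construct. M13 primer sites are listed for sequence verification.
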