Addgene plasmid #82108: pDONR223_DLL1_WT
Purpose: Gateway Donor vector containing DLL1 , part of the Target Accelerator Plasmid Collection.
Depositing lab: Jesse Boehm & William Hahn & David Root. Depositing organization: Broad Institute. Publication: Systematic Functional Interrogation of Rare Cancer Variants Identifies Oncogenic Alleles. Kim E, Ilic N, Shrestha Y, Zou L, Kamburov A, Zhu C, Yang X, Lubonja R, Tran N, Nguyen C, Lawrence MS, Piccioni F, Bagul M, Doench JG, Chouinard CR, Wu X, Hogstrom L, Natoli T, Tamayo P, Horn H, Corsello SM, Lage K, Root DE, Subramanian A, Golub TR, Getz G, Boehm JS, Hahn WC. Cancer Discov. 2016 Jul;6(7):714-26. doi: 10.1158/2159-8290.CD-16-0160. Epub 2016 May 4. PubMed 27147599.
Backbone
  Vector backbone: pDONR223
  Backbone manufacturer: Invitrogen
  Backbone size w/o insert (bp): 2790
  Vector type: Gateway Entry vector
Growth in bacteria
  Bacterial resistance: Spectinomycin, 50 μg/mL
  Growth temperature: 37°C
  Growth strain: DH5alpha
  Copy number: High Copy
Gene/Insert
  Gene/Insert name: DLL1 (alt name: NM_005618.3)
  Species: H. sapiens (human)
  Mutation: WT
  Entrez Gene: DLL1 (a.k.a. DELTA1, DL1, Delta, NEDBAS)
  Promoter: None
  Cloning method: Gateway Cloning
  Sequencing primers: 5′ M13pUC-fwd; 3′ M13-Rev
Terms and licenses: Academic/Nonprofit Terms; Industry Terms: Not Available to Industry
Depositor comments: Closed state: stop codon immediately follows insert Supporting reference: Systematic morphological profiling of human gene and allele function via Cell Painting. Rohban MH, et al. Elife. 2017, Mar 18;6. pii: e24060. PubMed PMID 28315521
How to cite: pDONR223_DLL1_WT was a gift from Jesse Boehm & William Hahn & David Root (Addgene plasmid # 82108 ; http://n2t.net/addgene:82108 ; RRID:Addgene_82108)
