>Addgene plasmid #82108 | pDONR223_DLL1_WT | depositor partial sequence | sequence record 155479 | Insert sequence
ATGGGCAGTCGGTGCGCGCTGGCCCTGGCGGTGCTCTCGGCCTTGCTGTGTCAGGTCTGGAGCTCTGGGG
TGTTCGAACTGAAGCTGCAGGAGTTCGTCAACAAGAAGGGGCTGCTGGGGAACCGCAACTGCTGCCGCGG
GGGCGCGGGGCCACCGCCGTGCGCCTGCCGGACCTTCTTCCGCGTGTGCCTCAAGCACTACCAGGCCAGC
GTGTCCCCCGAGCCGCCCTGCACCTACGGCAGCGCCGTCACCCCCGTGCTGGGCGTCGACTCCTTCAGTC
TGCCCGACGGCGGGGGCGCCGACTCCGCGTTCAGCAACCCCATCCGCTTCCCCTTCGGCTTCACCTGGCC
GGGCACCTTCTCTCTGATTATTGAAGCTCTCCACACAGATTCTCCTGATGACCTCGCAACAGAAAACCCA
GAAAGACTCATCAGCCGCCTGGCCACCCAGAGGCACCTGACGGTGGGCGAGGAGTGGTCCCAGGACCTGC
ACAGCAGCGGCCGCACGGACCTCAAGTACTCCTACCGCTTCGTGTGTGACGAACACTACTACGGAGAGGG
CTGCTCCGTTTTCTGCCGTCCCCGGGACGATGCCTTCGGCCACTTCACCTGTGGGGAGCGTGGGGAGAAA
GTGTGCAACCCTGGCTGGAAAGGGCCCTACTGCACAGAGCCGATCTGCCTGCCTGGATGTGATGAGCAGC
ATGGATTTTGTGACAAACCAGGGGAATGCAAGTGCAGAGTGGGCTGGCAGGGCCGGTACTGTGACGAGTG
TATCCGCTATCCAGGCTGTCTCCATGGCACCTGCCAGCAGCCCTGGCAGTGCAACTGCCAGGAAGGCTGG
GGGGGCCTTTTCTGCAACCAGGACCTGAACTACTGCACACACCATAAGCCCTGCAAGAATGGAGCCACCT
GCACCAACACGGGCCAGGGGAGCTACACTTGCTCTTGCCGGCCTGGGTACACAGGTGCCACCTGCGAGCT
GGGGATTGACGAGTGTGACCCCAGCCCTTGTAAGAACGGAGGGAGCTGCACGGATCTCGAGAACAGCTAC
TCCTGTACCTGCCCACCCGGCTTCTACGGCAAAATCTGTGAATTGAGTGCCATGACCTGTGCGGACGGCC
CTTGCTTTAACGGGGGTCGGTGCTCAGACAGCCCCGATGGAGGGTACAGCTGCCGCTGCCCCGTGGGCTA
CTCCGGCTTCAACTGTGAGAAGAAAATTGACTACTGCAGCTCTTCACCCTGTTCTAATGGTGCCAAGTGT
GTGGACCTCGGTGATGCCTACCTGTGCCGCTGCCAGGCCGGCTTCTCGGGGAGGCACTGTGACGACAACG
TGGACGACTGCGCCTCCTCCCCGTGCGCCAACGGGGGCACCTGCCGGGATGGCGTGAACGACTTCTCCTG
CACCTGCCCGCCTGGCTACACGGGCAGGAACTGCAGTGCCCCCGTCAGCAGGTGCGAGCACGCACCCTGC
CACAATGGGGCCACCTGCCACGAGAGGGGCCACCGCTATGTGTGCGAGTGTGCCCGAGGCTACGGGGGTC
CCAACTGCCAGTTCCTGCTCCCCGAGCTGCCCCCGGGCCCAGCGGTGGTGGACCTCACTGAGAAGCTAGA
GGGCCAGGGCGGGCCATTCCCCTGGGTGGCCGTGTGCGCCGGGGTCATCCTTGTCCTCATGCTGCTGCTG
GGCTGTGCCGCTGTGGTGGTCTGCGTCCGGCTGAGGCTGCAGAAGCACCGGCCCCCAGCCGACCCCTGCC
GGGGGGAGACGGAGACCATGAACAACCTGGCCAACTGCCAGCGTGAGAAGGACATCTCAGTCAGCATCAT
CGGGGCCACGCAGATCAAGAACACCAACAAGAAGGCGGACTTCCACGGGGACCACAGCGCCGACAAGAAT
GGCTTCAAGGCCCGCTACCCAGCGGTGGACTATAACCTCGTGCAGGACCTCAAGGGTGACGACACCGCCG
TCAGGGACGCGCACAGCAAGCGTGACACCAAGTGCCAGCCCCAGGGCTCCTCAGGGGAGGAGAAGGGGAC
CCCGACCACACTCAGGGGTGGAGAAGCATCTGAAAGAAAAAGGCCGGACTCGGGCTGTTCAACTTCAAAA
GACACCAAGTACCAGTCGGTGTACGTCATATCCGAGGAGAAGGATGAGTGCGTCATAGCAACTGAGGTG
